Addgene plasmid #218273: pLentiCRISPRv2_sgALDH7A1
Purpose: CRISPR KO plasmid for ALDH7A1 in human cell lines
Depositing lab: Seth Parker. Depositing organization: University of British Columbia. Publication: Restricting lysine normalizes toxic catabolites associated with ALDH7A1 deficiency in cells and mice. Johal AS, Al-Shekaili HH, Abedrabbo M, Kehinde AZ, Towriss M, Koe JC, Hewton KG, Thomson SB, Ciernia AV, Leavitt B, Parker SJ. Cell Rep. 2024 Dec 24;43(12):115069. doi: 10.1016/j.celrep.2024.115069. Epub 2024 Dec 10. PubMed 39661514.
Backbone
  Vector backbone: pLentiCRISPRv2
  Backbone size w/o insert (bp): 14873
  Total vector size (bp): 13021
  Modifications to backbone: Inserted the ALDH7A1 targeted sgRNA sequence: ATTGAGCAGTGGAATCCCGT using BsmB1
  Vector type: Mammalian Expression, Lentiviral, CRISPR
  Selectable markers: Puromycin
Growth in bacteria
  Bacterial resistance: Ampicillin, 100 μg/mL
  Growth temperature: 37°C
  Growth strain: NEB Stable
  Copy number: High Copy
Gene/Insert
  Gene/Insert name: Inserted sgRNA targeting ALDH7A1
  gRNA/shRNA sequence: ATTGAGCAGTGGAATCCCGT
  Species: H. sapiens (human)
  Insert size (bp): 29
  Entrez Gene: ALDH7A1 (a.k.a. ATQ1, EPD, EPEO4, PDE)
  Promoter: U6
  Cloning method: Restriction Enzyme; 5′ cloning site BsmB1 (not destroyed); 3′ cloning site BsmB1 (not destroyed)
  Sequencing primers: 5′ GACTATCATATGCTTACCGT
Terms and licenses: Academic/Nonprofit Terms; Industry Terms: Not Available to Industry
How to cite: pLentiCRISPRv2_sgALDH7A1 was a gift from Seth Parker (Addgene plasmid # 218273 ; http://n2t.net/addgene:218273 ; RRID:Addgene_218273)
