[The description below was written by a language model from this plasmid's Addgene catalogue record and pLannotate feature annotations shown in this document.]
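Description:
pLentiCRISPRv2_sgALDH7A1 is an all-in-one lentiviral CRISPR knockout vector built on the pLentiCRISPRv2 backbone and intended to disrupt the human ALDH7A1 gene in human cell lines. It is maintained in E. coli through a high-copy ColE1/pUC-type origin with ampicillin selection (AmpR), and it also carries an f1 origin. The lentiviral transfer region is driven by a CMV enhancer/promoter fused to a truncated HIV-1 5' LTR. This is followed by the Ψ packaging signal, a gag fragment, the Rev response element and the cPPT/CTS, and it ends in a self-inactivating ΔU3 3' LTR. This arrangement lets the genomic RNA be transcribed and packaged in producer cells, while the integrated provirus lacks LTR promoter activity.

Two expression units sit between the LTRs. A human U6 RNA polymerase III promoter drives a 20-nt ALDH7A1-targeting spacer, cloned via the BsmBI sites and fused to the Streptococcus pyogenes gRNA scaffold. Downstream, an EF-1α core promoter drives S. pyogenes Cas9 followed by a puromycin N-acetyltransferase coding sequence, so transduced cells can be selected with puromycin. The table does not annotate the linker between Cas9 and PuroR. A WPRE after this cassette enhances transcript stability and expression. Outside the viral region, the backbone has a bGH polyadenylation signal and an SV40/EM7-driven bleomycin/Zeocin resistance cassette, which is not listed as a selectable marker in the catalogue entry.

The total size is smaller than the stated backbone size, consistent with a filler fragment being replaced by the guide during cloning. The sequenced record is about 13.0 kb and agrees closely with the catalogue total. The associated study concerns toxic lysine catabolites in ALDH7A1 deficiency.
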