Features (pLannotate 1.2.2; 33 found; start..end, strand, type, name):
    217..397     +  LTR            5' LTR (truncated): truncated 5' long terminal repeat (LTR) from HIV-1
    444..569     +  misc_feature   HIV-1 Ψ: packaging signal of human immunodeficiency virus type 1
    553..916     +  CDS            HIV-1 gag (fragment): gag protein from human immunodeficiency virus 1; gag
   1062..1295    +  misc_feature   RRE: The Rev response element (RRE) of HIV-1 allows for Rev-dependent mRNA export from the nucleus to the cytoplasm.
   1672..1772    +  CDS            Rev (fragment): human immunodeficiency virus 1 (HIV-1) Rev protein; rev; enhances nuclear export of unspliced and incompletely spliced viral mRNAs
   1822..1939    +  misc_feature   cPPT/CTS: central polypurine tract and central termination sequence of HIV-1
   1990..2230    +  promoter       U6 promoter: RNA polymerase III promoter for human U6 snRNA
   2260..2335    +  misc_RNA       gRNA scaffold: guide RNA scaffold for the Streptococcus pyogenes CRISPR/Cas9 system
   2353..2371    +  CDS            small t antigen (fragment): SV40 (simian virus 40) small t antigen
   2397..2608    +  promoter       EF-1α core promoter: core promoter for human elongation factor EF-1α
   2633..6736    +  CDS            Cas9: Cas9 (Csn1) endonuclease from the Streptococcus pyogenes Type II CRISPR/Cas system generates RNA-guided double strand breaks in DNA
   6874..7471    +  CDS            PuroR (fragment): puromycin N-acetyltransferase; pac from Streptomyces; confers resistance to puromycin
   7487..8075    +  misc_feature   WPRE: woodchuck hepatitis virus posttranscriptional regulatory element
   8126..8145    +  misc_feature   cPPT/CTS (fragment): central polypurine tract and central termination sequence of HIV-1
   8147..8380    +  LTR            3' LTR (ΔU3): self-inactivating 3' long terminal repeat (LTR) from HIV-1
   8412..8636    +  polyA_signal   bGH poly(A) signal: bovine growth hormone polyadenylation signal
   8640..8661    +  promoter       SV40 promoter (fragment): SV40 enhancer and early promoter
   8682..9110    +  rep_origin     f1 ori (sequence partly withheld): f1 bacteriophage origin of replication; arrow indicates direction of (+) strand synthesis
   9124..9453    +  promoter       SV40 promoter: SV40 enhancer and early promoter
   9501..9548    +  promoter       EM7 promoter: synthetic bacterial promoter&nbsp
   9567..9941    +  CDS            BleoR: antibiotic-binding protein; Sh ble from Streptoalloteichus hindustanus; confers resistance to bleomycin, phleomycin, and Zeocin™
   9951..10076   +  CDS            ble (fragment): BLE_KLEPN - Experimental evidence at protein level: Swiss-Prot protein existence level 1. Binding protein with a strong affinity to the bleomycin family of antibiotics. Binds to CL990; an antimitotic-antibiotic compound. From Klebsiella pneumoniae.
  10071..10192   +  polyA_signal   SV40 poly(A) signal: SV40 polyadenylation signal
  10263..10285   -  protein_bind   lac operator (fragment): The lac repressor binds to the lac operator to inhibit transcription in E. coli. This inhibition can be relieved by adding lactose or isopropyl-β-D-thiogalactopyranoside (IPTG). lac repressor encoded by lacI
  10289..10319   -  promoter       lac promoter: promoter for the E. coli lac operon
  10334..10355   -  protein_bind   CAP binding site: CAP binding activates transcription in the presence of cAMP. E. coli catabolite activator protein
  10368..10460   -  CDS            lacI (fragment): lac repressor; lacI; The lac repressor binds to the lac operator to inhibit transcription in E. coli. This inhibition can be relieved by adding lactose or isopropyl-β-D-thiogalactopyranoside (IPTG).
  10643..11231   -  rep_origin     ori: high-copy-number ColE1/pMB1/pBR322/pUC origin of replication
  11402..12262   -  CDS            AmpR: β-lactamase; bla; confers resistance to ampicillin, carbenicillin, and related antibiotics
  12263..12367   -  promoter       AmpR promoter: bla
  12426..12478   -  misc_feature   bom (fragment): basis of mobility region from pBR322
  12633..13012   +  enhancer       CMV enhancer: human cytomegalovirus immediate early enhancer
  13013..199     +  promoter       CMV promoter (across the origin): human cytomegalovirus (CMV) immediate early promoter
>Addgene plasmid #218273 | pLentiCRISPRv2_sgALDH7A1 | addgene full sequence | sequence record 437851 | Addgene NGS Result
TGATGCGGTTTTGGCAGTACATCAATGGGCGTGGATAGCGGTTTGACTCACGGGGATTTCCAAGTCTCCA
CCCCATTGACGTCAATGGGAGTTTGTTTTGGCACCAAAATCAACGGGACTTTCCAAAATGTCGTAACAAC
TCCGCCCCATTGACGCAAATGGGCGGTAGGCGTGTACGGTGGGAGGTCTATATAAGCAGCGCGTTTTGCC
TGTACTGGGTCTCTCTGGTTAGACCAGATCTGAGCCTGGGAGCTCTCTGGCTAACTAGGGAACCCACTGC
TTAAGCCTCAATAAAGCTTGCCTTGAGTGCTTCAAGTAGTGTGTGCCCGTCTGTTGTGTGACTCTGGTAA
CTAGAGATCCCTCAGACCCTTTTAGTCAGTGTGGAAAATCTCTAGCAGTGGCGCCCGAACAGGGACTTGA
AAGCGAAAGGGAAACCAGAGGAGCTCTCTCGACGCAGGACTCGGCTTGCTGAAGCGCGCACGGCAAGAGG
CGAGGGGCGGCGACTGGTGAGTACGCCAAAAATTTTGACTAGCGGAGGCTAGAAGGAGAGAGATGGGTGC
GAGAGCGTCAGTATTAAGCGGGGGAGAATTAGATCGCGATGGGAAAAAATTCGGTTAAGGCCAGGGGGAA
AGAAAAAATATAAATTAAAACATATAGTATGGGCAAGCAGGGAGCTAGAACGATTCGCAGTTAATCCTGG
CCTGTTAGAAACATCAGAAGGCTGTAGACAAATACTGGGACAGCTACAACCATCCCTTCAGACAGGATCA
GAAGAACTTAGATCATTATATAATACAGTAGCAACCCTCTATTGTGTGCATCAAAGGATAGAGATAAAAG
ACACCAAGGAAGCTTTAGACAAGATAGAGGAAGAGCAAAACAAAAGTAAGACCACCGCACAGCAAGCGGC
CGCTGATCTTCAGACCTGGAGGAGGAGATATGAGGGACAATTGGAGAAGTGAATTATATAAATATAAAGT
AGTAAAAATTGAACCATTAGGAGTAGCACCCACCAAGGCAAAGAGAAGAGTGGTGCAGAGAGAAAAAAGA
GCAGTGGGAATAGGAGCTTTGTTCCTTGGGTTCTTGGGAGCAGCAGGAAGCACTATGGGCGCAGCGTCAA
TGACGCTGACGGTACAGGCCAGACAATTATTGTCTGGTATAGTGCAGCAGCAGAACAATTTGCTGAGGGC
TATTGAGGCGCAACAGCATCTGTTGCAACTCACAGTCTGGGGCATCAAGCAGCTCCAGGCAAGAATCCTG
GCTGTGGAAAGATACCTAAAGGATCAACAGCTCCTGGGGATTTGGGGTTGCTCTGGAAAACTCATTTGCA
CCACTGCTGTGCCTTGGAATGCTAGTTGGAGTAATAAATCTCTGGAACAGATTTGGAATCACACGACCTG
GATGGAGTGGGACAGAGAAATTAACAATTACACAAGCTTAATACACTCCTTAATTGAAGAATCGCAAAAC
CAGCAAGAAAAGAATGAACAAGAATTATTGGAATTAGATAAATGGGCAAGTTTGTGGAATTGGTTTAACA
TAACAAATTGGCTGTGGTATATAAAATTATTCATAATGATAGTAGGAGGCTTGGTAGGTTTAAGAATAGT
TTTTGCTGTACTTTCTATAGTGAATAGAGTTAGGCAGGGATATTCACCATTATCGTTTCAGACCCACCTC
CCAACCCCGAGGGGACCCGACAGGCCCGAAGGAATAGAAGAAGAAGGTGGAGAGAGAGACAGAGACAGAT
CCATTCGATTAGTGAACGGATCGGCACTGCGTGCGCCAATTCTGCAGACAAATGGCAGTATTCATCCACA
ATTTTAAAAGAAAAGGGGGGATTGGGGGGTACAGTGCAGGGGAAAGAATAGTAGACATAATAGCAACAGA
CATACAAACTAAAGAATTACAAAAACAAATTACAAAAATTCAAAATTTTCGGGTTTATTACAGGGACAGC
AGAGATCCAGTTTGGTTAATTAAGGTACCGAGGGCCTATTTCCCATGATTCCTTCATATTTGCATATACG
ATACAAGGCTGTTAGAGAGATAATTAGAATTAATTTGACTGTAAACACAAAGATATTAGTACAAAATACG
TGACGTAGAAAGTAATAATTTCTTGGGTAGTTTGCAGTTTTAAAATTATGTTTTAAAATGGACTATCATA
TGCTTACCGTAACTTGAAAGTATTTCGATTTCTTGGCTTTATATATCTTGTGGAAAGGACGAAACACCGA
TTGAGCAGTGGAATCCCGTGTTTTAGAGCTAGAAATAGCAAGTTAAAATAAGGCTAGTCCGTTATCAACT
TGAAAAAGTGGCACCGAGTCGGTGCTTTTTTGAATTCGCTAGCTAGGTCTTGAAAGGAGTGGGAATTGGC
TCCGGTGCCCGTCAGTGGGCAGAGCGCACATCGCCCACAGTCCCCGAGAAGTTGGGGGGAGGGGTCGGCA
ATTGATCCGGTGCCTAGAGAAGGTGGCGCGGGGTAAACTGGGAAAGTGATGTCGTGTACTGGCTCCGCCT
TTTTCCCGAGGGTGGGGGAGAACCGTATATAAGTGCAGTAGTCGCCGTGAACGTTCTTTTTCGCAACGGG
TTTGCCGCCAGAACACAGGACCGGTTCTAGAGCGCTGCCACCATGGACAAGAAGTACAGCATCGGCCTGG
ACATCGGCACCAACTCTGTGGGCTGGGCCGTGATCACCGACGAGTACAAGGTGCCCAGCAAGAAATTCAA
GGTGCTGGGCAACACCGACCGGCACAGCATCAAGAAGAACCTGATCGGAGCCCTGCTGTTCGACAGCGGC
GAAACAGCCGAGGCCACCCGGCTGAAGAGAACCGCCAGAAGAAGATACACCAGACGGAAGAACCGGATCT
GCTATCTGCAAGAGATCTTCAGCAACGAGATGGCCAAGGTGGACGACAGCTTCTTCCACAGACTGGAAGA
GTCCTTCCTGGTGGAAGAGGATAAGAAGCACGAGCGGCACCCCATCTTCGGCAACATCGTGGACGAGGTG
GCCTACCACGAGAAGTACCCCACCATCTACCACCTGAGAAAGAAACTGGTGGACAGCACCGACAAGGCCG
ACCTGCGGCTGATCTATCTGGCCCTGGCCCACATGATCAAGTTCCGGGGCCACTTCCTGATCGAGGGCGA
CCTGAACCCCGACAACAGCGACGTGGACAAGCTGTTCATCCAGCTGGTGCAGACCTACAACCAGCTGTTC
GAGGAAAACCCCATCAACGCCAGCGGCGTGGACGCCAAGGCCATCCTGTCTGCCAGACTGAGCAAGAGCA
GACGGCTGGAAAATCTGATCGCCCAGCTGCCCGGCGAGAAGAAGAATGGCCTGTTCGGAAACCTGATTGC
CCTGAGCCTGGGCCTGACCCCCAACTTCAAGAGCAACTTCGACCTGGCCGAGGATGCCAAACTGCAGCTG
AGCAAGGACACCTACGACGACGACCTGGACAACCTGCTGGCCCAGATCGGCGACCAGTACGCCGACCTGT
TTCTGGCCGCCAAGAACCTGTCCGACGCCATCCTGCTGAGCGACATCCTGAGAGTGAACACCGAGATCAC
CAAGGCCCCCCTGAGCGCCTCTATGATCAAGAGATACGACGAGCACCACCAGGACCTGACCCTGCTGAAA
GCTCTCGTGCGGCAGCAGCTGCCTGAGAAGTACAAAGAGATTTTCTTCGACCAGAGCAAGAACGGCTACG
CCGGCTACATTGACGGCGGAGCCAGCCAGGAAGAGTTCTACAAGTTCATCAAGCCCATCCTGGAAAAGAT
GGACGGCACCGAGGAACTGCTCGTGAAGCTGAACAGAGAGGACCTGCTGCGGAAGCAGCGGACCTTCGAC
AACGGCAGCATCCCCCACCAGATCCACCTGGGAGAGCTGCACGCCATTCTGCGGCGGCAGGAAGATTTTT
ACCCATTCCTGAAGGACAACCGGGAAAAGATCGAGAAGATCCTGACCTTCCGCATCCCCTACTACGTGGG
CCCTCTGGCCAGGGGAAACAGCAGATTCGCCTGGATGACCAGAAAGAGCGAGGAAACCATCACCCCCTGG
AACTTCGAGGAAGTGGTGGACAAGGGCGCTTCCGCCCAGAGCTTCATCGAGCGGATGACCAACTTCGATA
AGAACCTGCCCAACGAGAAGGTGCTGCCCAAGCACAGCCTGCTGTACGAGTACTTCACCGTGTATAACGA
GCTGACCAAAGTGAAATACGTGACCGAGGGAATGAGAAAGCCCGCCTTCCTGAGCGGCGAGCAGAAAAAG
GCCATCGTGGACCTGCTGTTCAAGACCAACCGGAAAGTGACCGTGAAGCAGCTGAAAGAGGACTACTTCA
AGAAAATCGAGTGCTTCGACTCCGTGGAAATCTCCGGCGTGGAAGATCGGTTCAACGCCTCCCTGGGCAC
ATACCACGATCTGCTGAAAATTATCAAGGACAAGGACTTCCTGGACAATGAGGAAAACGAGGACATTCTG
GAAGATATCGTGCTGACCCTGACACTGTTTGAGGACAGAGAGATGATCGAGGAACGGCTGAAAACCTATG
CCCACCTGTTCGACGACAAAGTGATGAAGCAGCTGAAGCGGCGGAGATACACCGGCTGGGGCAGGCTGAG
CCGGAAGCTGATCAACGGCATCCGGGACAAGCAGTCCGGCAAGACAATCCTGGATTTCCTGAAGTCCGAC
GGCTTCGCCAACAGAAACTTCATGCAGCTGATCCACGACGACAGCCTGACCTTTAAAGAGGACATCCAGA
AAGCCCAGGTGTCCGGCCAGGGCGATAGCCTGCACGAGCACATTGCCAATCTGGCCGGCAGCCCCGCCAT
TAAGAAGGGCATCCTGCAGACAGTGAAGGTGGTGGACGAGCTCGTGAAAGTGATGGGCCGGCACAAGCCC
GAGAACATCGTGATCGAAATGGCCAGAGAGAACCAGACCACCCAGAAGGGACAGAAGAACAGCCGCGAGA
GAATGAAGCGGATCGAAGAGGGCATCAAAGAGCTGGGCAGCCAGATCCTGAAAGAACACCCCGTGGAAAA
CACCCAGCTGCAGAACGAGAAGCTGTACCTGTACTACCTGCAGAATGGGCGGGATATGTACGTGGACCAG
GAACTGGACATCAACCGGCTGTCCGACTACGATGTGGACCATATCGTGCCTCAGAGCTTTCTGAAGGACG
ACTCCATCGACAACAAGGTGCTGACCAGAAGCGACAAGAACCGGGGCAAGAGCGACAACGTGCCCTCCGA
AGAGGTCGTGAAGAAGATGAAGAACTACTGGCGGCAGCTGCTGAACGCCAAGCTGATTACCCAGAGAAAG
TTCGACAATCTGACCAAGGCCGAGAGAGGCGGCCTGAGCGAACTGGATAAGGCCGGCTTCATCAAGAGAC
AGCTGGTGGAAACCCGGCAGATCACAAAGCACGTGGCACAGATCCTGGACTCCCGGATGAACACTAAGTA
CGACGAGAATGACAAGCTGATCCGGGAAGTGAAAGTGATCACCCTGAAGTCCAAGCTGGTGTCCGATTTC
CGGAAGGATTTCCAGTTTTACAAAGTGCGCGAGATCAACAACTACCACCACGCCCACGACGCCTACCTGA
ACGCCGTCGTGGGAACCGCCCTGATCAAAAAGTACCCTAAGCTGGAAAGCGAGTTCGTGTACGGCGACTA
CAAGGTGTACGACGTGCGGAAGATGATCGCCAAGAGCGAGCAGGAAATCGGCAAGGCTACCGCCAAGTAC
TTCTTCTACAGCAACATCATGAACTTTTTCAAGACCGAGATTACCCTGGCCAACGGCGAGATCCGGAAGC
GGCCTCTGATCGAGACAAACGGCGAAACCGGGGAGATCGTGTGGGATAAGGGCCGGGATTTTGCCACCGT
GCGGAAAGTGCTGAGCATGCCCCAAGTGAATATCGTGAAAAAGACCGAGGTGCAGACAGGCGGCTTCAGC
AAAGAGTCTATCCTGCCCAAGAGGAACAGCGATAAGCTGATCGCCAGAAAGAAGGACTGGGACCCTAAGA
AGTACGGCGGCTTCGACAGCCCCACCGTGGCCTATTCTGTGCTGGTGGTGGCCAAAGTGGAAAAGGGCAA
GTCCAAGAAACTGAAGAGTGTGAAAGAGCTGCTGGGGATCACCATCATGGAAAGAAGCAGCTTCGAGAAG
AATCCCATCGACTTTCTGGAAGCCAAGGGCTACAAAGAAGTGAAAAAGGACCTGATCATCAAGCTGCCTA
AGTACTCCCTGTTCGAGCTGGAAAACGGCCGGAAGAGAATGCTGGCCTCTGCCGGCGAACTGCAGAAGGG
AAACGAACTGGCCCTGCCCTCCAAATATGTGAACTTCCTGTACCTGGCCAGCCACTATGAGAAGCTGAAG
GGCTCCCCCGAGGATAATGAGCAGAAACAGCTGTTTGTGGAACAGCACAAGCACTACCTGGACGAGATCA
TCGAGCAGATCAGCGAGTTCTCCAAGAGAGTGATCCTGGCCGACGCTAATCTGGACAAAGTGCTGTCCGC
CTACAACAAGCACCGGGATAAGCCCATCAGAGAGCAGGCCGAGAATATCATCCACCTGTTTACCCTGACC
AATCTGGGAGCCCCTGCCGCCTTCAAGTACTTTGACACCACCATCGACCGGAAGAGGTACACCAGCACCA
AAGAGGTGCTGGACGCCACCCTGATCCACCAGAGCATCACCGGCCTGTACGAGACACGGATCGACCTGTC
TCAGCTGGGAGGCGACAAGCGACCTGCCGCCACAAAGAAGGCTGGACAGGCTAAGAAGAAGAAAGATTAC
AAAGACGATGACGATAAGGGATCCGGCGCAACAAACTTCTCTCTGCTGAAACAAGCCGGAGATGTCGAAG
AGAATCCTGGACCGACCGAGTACAAGCCCACGGTGCGCCTCGCCACCCGCGACGACGTCCCCAGGGCCGT
ACGCACCCTCGCCGCCGCGTTCGCCGACTACCCCGCCACGCGCCACACCGTCGATCCGGACCGCCACATC
GAGCGGGTCACCGAGCTGCAAGAACTCTTCCTCACGCGCGTCGGGCTCGACATCGGCAAGGTGTGGGTCG
CGGACGACGGCGCCGCGGTGGCGGTCTGGACCACGCCGGAGAGCGTCGAAGCGGGGGCGGTGTTCGCCGA
GATCGGCCCGCGCATGGCCGAGTTGAGCGGTTCCCGGCTGGCCGCGCAGCAACAGATGGAAGGCCTCCTG
GCGCCGCACCGGCCCAAGGAGCCCGCGTGGTTCCTGGCCACCGTCGGAGTCTCGCCCGACCACCAGGGCA
AGGGTCTGGGCAGCGCCGTCGTGCTCCCCGGAGTGGAGGCGGCCGAGCGCGCCGGGGTGCCCGCCTTCCT
GGAGACCTCCGCGCCCCGCAACCTCCCCTTCTACGAGCGGCTCGGCTTCACCGTCACCGCCGACGTCGAG
GTGCCCGAAGGACCGCGCACCTGGTGCATGACCCGCAAGCCCGGTGCCTGAACGCGTTAAGTCGACAATC
AACCTCTGGATTACAAAATTTGTGAAAGATTGACTGGTATTCTTAACTATGTTGCTCCTTTTACGCTATG
TGGATACGCTGCTTTAATGCCTTTGTATCATGCTATTGCTTCCCGTATGGCTTTCATTTTCTCCTCCTTG
TATAAATCCTGGTTGCTGTCTCTTTATGAGGAGTTGTGGCCCGTTGTCAGGCAACGTGGCGTGGTGTGCA
CTGTGTTTGCTGACGCAACCCCCACTGGTTGGGGCATTGCCACCACCTGTCAGCTCCTTTCCGGGACTTT
CGCTTTCCCCCTCCCTATTGCCACGGCGGAACTCATCGCCGCCTGCCTTGCCCGCTGCTGGACAGGGGCT
CGGCTGTTGGGCACTGACAATTCCGTGGTGTTGTCGGGGAAATCATCGTCCTTTCCTTGGCTGCTCGCCT
GTGTTGCCACCTGGATTCTGCGCGGGACGTCCTTCTGCTACGTCCCTTCGGCCCTCAATCCAGCGGACCT
TCCTTCCCGCGGCCTGCTGCCGGCTCTGCGGCCTCTTCCGCGTCTTCGCCTTCGCCCTCAGACGAGTCGG
ATCTCCCTTTGGGCCGCCTCCCCGCGTCGACTTTAAGACCAATGACTTACAAGGCAGCTGTAGATCTTAG
CCACTTTTTAAAAGAAAAGGGGGGACTGGAAGGGCTAATTCACTCCCAACGAAGACAAGATCTGCTTTTT
GCTTGTACTGGGTCTCTCTGGTTAGACCAGATCTGAGCCTGGGAGCTCTCTGGCTAACTAGGGAACCCAC
TGCTTAAGCCTCAATAAAGCTTGCCTTGAGTGCTTCAAGTAGTGTGTGCCCGTCTGTTGTGTGACTCTGG
TAACTAGAGATCCCTCAGACCCTTTTAGTCAGTGTGGAAAATCTCTAGCAGGGCCCGTTTAAACCCGCTG
ATCAGCCTCGACTGTGCCTTCTAGTTGCCAGCCATCTGTTGTTTGCCCCTCCCCCGTGCCTTCCTTGACC
CTGGAAGGTGCCACTCCCACTGTCCTTTCCTAATAAAATGAGGAAATTGCATCGCATTGTCTGAGTAGGT
GTCATTCTATTCTGGGGGGTGGGGTGGGGCAGGACAGCAAGGGGGAGGATTGGGAAGACAATAGCAGGCA
TGCTGGGGATGCGGTGGGCTCTATGGCTTCTGAGGCGGAAAGAACCAGCTGGGGCTCTAGGGGGTATCCC
C
[124 nt withheld, positions 8682-8805]
C
[91 nt withheld, positions 8807-8897]
A
[49 nt withheld, positions 8899-8947]
CCTTTGACGTTGGAGTCCACGTTCTTT
[37 nt withheld, positions 8975-9011]
ACCCTATCTCGGTCTATTCTTTTGATTTATAAGGGATTTTGCCGATTTCGGCCTATTGGTTAAAAAATGA
GCTGATTTAACAAAAATTTAACGCGAATTAATTCTGTGGAATGTGTGTCAGTTAGGGTGTGGAAAGTCCC
CAGGCTCCCCAGCAGGCAGAAGTATGCAAAGCATGCATCTCAATTAGTCAGCAACCAGGTGTGGAAAGTC
CCCAGGCTCCCCAGCAGGCAGAAGTATGCAAAGCATGCATCTCAATTAGTCAGCAACCATAGTCCCGCCC
CTAACTCCGCCCATCCCGCCCCTAACTCCGCCCAGTTCCGCCCATTCTCCGCCCCATGGCTGACTAATTT
TTTTTATTTATGCAGAGGCCGAGGCCGCCTCTGCCTCTGAGCTATTCCAGAAGTAGTGAGGAGGCTTTTT
TGGAGGCCTAGGCTTTTGCAAAAAGCTCCCGGGAGCTTGTATATCCATTTTCGGATCTGATCAGCACGTG
TTGACAATTAATCATCGGCATAGTATATCGGCATAGTATAATACGACAAGGTGAGGAACTAAACCATGGC
CAAGTTGACCAGTGCCGTTCCGGTGCTCACCGCGCGCGACGTCGCCGGAGCGGTCGAGTTCTGGACCGAC
CGGCTCGGGTTCTCCCGGGACTTCGTGGAGGACGACTTCGCCGGTGTGGTCCGGGACGACGTGACCCTGT
TCATCAGCGCGGTCCAGGACCAGGTGGTGCCGGACAACACCCTGGCCTGGGTGTGGGTGCGCGGCCTGGA
CGAGCTGTACGCCGAGTGGTCGGAGGTCGTGTCCACGAACTTCCGGGACGCCTCCGGGCCGGCCATGACC
GAGATCGGCGAGCAGCCGTGGGGGCGGGAGTTCGCCCTGCGCGACCCGGCCGGCAACTGCGTGCACTTCG
TGGCCGAGGAGCAGGACTGACACGTGCTACGAGATTTCGATTCCACCGCCGCCTTCTATGAAAGGTTGGG
CTTCGGAATCGTTTTCCGGGACGCCGGCTGGATGATCCTCCAGCGCGGGGATCTCATGCTGGAGTTCTTC
GCCCACCCCAACTTGTTTATTGCAGCTTATAATGGTTACAAATAAAGCAATAGCATCACAAATTTCACAA
ATAAAGCATTTTTTTCACTGCATTCTAGTTGTGGTTTGTCCAAACTCATCAATGTATCTTATCATGTCTG
TATACCGTCGACCTCTAGCTAGAGCTTGGCGTAATCATGGTCATAGCTGTTTCCTGTGTGAAATTGTTAT
CCGCTCACAATTCCACACAACATACGAGCCGGAAGCATAAAGTGTAAAGCCTGGGGTGCCTAATGAGTGA
GCTAACTCACATTAATTGCGTTGCGCTCACTGCCCGCTTTCCAGTCGGGAAACCTGTCGTGCCAGCTGCA
TTAATGAATCGGCCAACGCGCGGGGAGAGGCGGTTTGCGTATTGGGCGCTCTTCCGCTTCCTCGCTCACT
GACTCGCTGCGCTCGGTCGTTCGGCTGCGGCGAGCGGTATCAGCTCACTCAAAGGCGGTAATACGGTTAT
CCACAGAATCAGGGGATAACGCAGGAAAGAACATGTGAGCAAAAGGCCAGCAAAAGGCCAGGAACCGTAA
AAAGGCCGCGTTGCTGGCGTTTTTCCATAGGCTCCGCCCCCCTGACGAGCATCACAAAAATCGACGCTCA
AGTCAGAGGTGGCGAAACCCGACAGGACTATAAAGATACCAGGCGTTTCCCCCTGGAAGCTCCCTCGTGC
GCTCTCCTGTTCCGACCCTGCCGCTTACCGGATACCTGTCCGCCTTTCTCCCTTCGGGAAGCGTGGCGCT
TTCTCATAGCTCACGCTGTAGGTATCTCAGTTCGGTGTAGGTCGTTCGCTCCAAGCTGGGCTGTGTGCAC
GAACCCCCCGTTCAGCCCGACCGCTGCGCCTTATCCGGTAACTATCGTCTTGAGTCCAACCCGGTAAGAC
ACGACTTATCGCCACTGGCAGCAGCCACTGGTAACAGGATTAGCAGAGCGAGGTATGTAGGCGGTGCTAC
AGAGTTCTTGAAGTGGTGGCCTAACTACGGCTACACTAGAAGAACAGTATTTGGTATCTGCGCTCTGCTG
AAGCCAGTTACCTTCGGAAAAAGAGTTGGTAGCTCTTGATCCGGCAAACAAACCACCGCTGGTAGCGGTG
GTTTTTTTGTTTGCAAGCAGCAGATTACGCGCAGAAAAAAAGGATCTCAAGAAGATCCTTTGATCTTTTC
TACGGGGTCTGACGCTCAGTGGAACGAAAACTCACGTTAAGGGATTTTGGTCATGAGATTATCAAAAAGG
ATCTTCACCTAGATCCTTTTAAATTAAAAATGAAGTTTTAAATCAATCTAAAGTATATATGAGTAAACTT
GGTCTGACAGTTACCAATGCTTAATCAGTGAGGCACCTATCTCAGCGATCTGTCTATTTCGTTCATCCAT
AGTTGCCTGACTCCCCGTCGTGTAGATAACTACGATACGGGAGGGCTTACCATCTGGCCCCAGTGCTGCA
ATGATACCGCGAGACCCACGCTCACCGGCTCCAGATTTATCAGCAATAAACCAGCCAGCCGGAAGGGCCG
AGCGCAGAAGTGGTCCTGCAACTTTATCCGCCTCCATCCAGTCTATTAATTGTTGCCGGGAAGCTAGAGT
AAGTAGTTCGCCAGTTAATAGTTTGCGCAACGTTGTTGCCATTGCTACAGGCATCGTGGTGTCACGCTCG
TCGTTTGGTATGGCTTCATTCAGCTCCGGTTCCCAACGATCAAGGCGAGTTACATGATCCCCCATGTTGT
GCAAAAAAGCGGTTAGCTCCTTCGGTCCTCCGATCGTTGTCAGAAGTAAGTTGGCCGCAGTGTTATCACT
CATGGTTATGGCAGCACTGCATAATTCTCTTACTGTCATGCCATCCGTAAGATGCTTTTCTGTGACTGGT
GAGTACTCAACCAAGTCATTCTGAGAATAGTGTATGCGGCGACCGAGTTGCTCTTGCCCGGCGTCAATAC
GGGATAATACCGCGCCACATAGCAGAACTTTAAAAGTGCTCATCATTGGAAAACGTTCTTCGGGGCGAAA
ACTCTCAAGGATCTTACCGCTGTTGAGATCCAGTTCGATGTAACCCACTCGTGCACCCAACTGATCTTCA
GCATCTTTTACTTTCACCAGCGTTTCTGGGTGAGCAAAAACAGGAAGGCAAAATGCCGCAAAAAAGGGAA
TAAGGGCGACACGGAAATGTTGAATACTCATACTCTTCCTTTTTCAATATTATTGAAGCATTTATCAGGG
TTATTGTCTCATGAGCGGATACATATTTGAATGTATTTAGAAAAATAAACAAATAGGGGTTCCGCGCACA
TTTCCCCGAAAAGTGCCACCTGACGTCGACGGATCGGGAGATCTCCCGATCCCCTATGGTGCACTCTCAG
TACAATCTGCTCTGATGCCGCATAGTTAAGCCAGTATCTGCTCCCTGCTTGTGTGTTGGAGGTCGCTGAG
TAGTGCGCGAGCAAAATTTAAGCTACAACAAGGCAAGGCTTGACCGACAATTGCATGAAGAATCTGCTTA
GGGTTAGGCGTTTTGCGCTGCTTCGCGATGTACGGGCCAGATATACGCGTTGACATTGATTATTGACTAG
TTATTAATAGTAATCAATTACGGGGTCATTAGTTCATAGCCCATATATGGAGTTCCGCGTTACATAACTT
ACGGTAAATGGCCCGCCTGGCTGACCGCCCAACGACCCCCGCCCATTGACGTCAATAATGACGTATGTTC
CCATAGTAACGCCAATAGGGACTTTCCATTGACGTCAATGGGTGGAGTATTTACGGTAAACTGCCCACTT
GGCAGTACATCAAGTGTATCATATGCCAAGTACGCCCCCTATTGACGTCAATGACGGTAAATGGCCCGCC
TGGCATTATGCCCAGTACATGACCTTATGGGACTTTCCTACTTGGCAGTACATCTACGTATTAGTCATCG
CTATTACCATGG
